Addgene plasmid #161264: pDONR221-SLC35E1_STOP
Purpose: Gateway entry clone with codon-optimized ORF sequence for subcloning into custom expression vectors. Contains a STOP codon at the end of the codon-optimized ORF sequence.
Depositing lab: RESOLUTE Consortium & Giulio Superti-Furga. Depositing organization: CeMM Research Center for Molecular Medicine. Publication: The RESOLUTE consortium: unlocking SLC transporters for drug discovery. Superti-Furga G, Lackner D, Wiedmer T, Ingles-Prieto A, Barbosa B, Girardi E, Goldmann U, Gurtl B, Klavins K, Klimek C, Lindinger S, Lineiro-Retes E, Muller AC, Onstein S, Redinger G, Reil D, Sedlyarov V, Wolf G, Crawford M, Everley R, ... Steppan CM. Nat Rev Drug Discov. 2020 Jul;19(7):429-430. doi: 10.1038/d41573-020-00056-6. PubMed 32265506.
Backbone
  Vector backbone: pDONR221
  Backbone manufacturer: ThermoFisher Scientific
  Backbone size w/o insert (bp): 2550
  Vector type: Mammalian Expression
Growth in bacteria
  Bacterial resistance: Kanamycin, 50 μg/mL
  Growth temperature: 37°C
  Growth strain: NEB Stable
  Copy number: High Copy
Gene/Insert
  Gene/Insert name: SLC35E1 (alt name: FLJ14251)
  Species: H. sapiens (human)
  Insert size (bp): 1233
  Entrez Gene: SLC35E1
  Cloning method: Gateway Cloning
  Sequencing primers: 5′ M13-fwd; 3′ M13-rev
Terms and licenses: Academic/Nonprofit Terms; Industry Terms
Depositor comments: This plasmid contains a STOP codon at the end of the codon-optimized ORF. For the version of this plasmid that does not contain a STOP codon, please see Addgene plasmid 132098 For more information on the full Resolute plasmid collection, please see www.addgene.org/depositor-collections/re-solute/. Please provide your feedback on this plasmid to the RESOLUTE consortium by filling out their RESOLUTE repository feedback form: https://forms.office.com/Pages/ResponsePage.aspx?id=0e05yklzmkS7rjFGQL4N7z4feCLQvEJAmVcOCM_u885UN1JJRko0Ukg4TVQwNTZLOUxPQVJWT1NHUCQlQCN0PWcu
How to cite: pDONR221-SLC35E1_STOP was a gift from RESOLUTE Consortium & Giulio Superti-Furga (Addgene plasmid # 161264 ; http://n2t.net/addgene:161264 ; RRID:Addgene_161264)
