[The description below was written by a language model from this plasmid's Addgene catalogue record and pLannotate feature annotations shown in this document.]
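Description:
pDONR221-SLC35E1_STOP is a Gateway entry clone built on the pDONR221 backbone, carrying a codon-optimized open reading frame for human SLC35E1 (also known as FLJ14251), a member of the solute carrier family annotated as a putative transporter. The sequenced plasmid is about 3.8 kb. It is propagated in E. coli from a high-copy ColE1/pUC-type origin and selected with kanamycin through an aminoglycoside phosphotransferase (KanR) gene. Although the catalogue lists the vector type as mammalian expression, the feature table shows no eukaryotic promoter or polyadenylation signal. The plasmid is therefore a shuttle for the ORF rather than an expression vector in its own right.

The roughly 1.2 kb SLC35E1 coding sequence sits between attL1 and attL2 sites, which are the recombination sites used in the Gateway LR reaction. LR Clonase can transfer the ORF directionally into any attR-containing destination vector, which then supplies the promoter, tags and selection appropriate to the intended host. This version retains a STOP codon at the end of the ORF, so it suits native or N-terminally tagged expression. C-terminal fusions would not be translated, and a companion clone without the stop codon exists for that purpose. Other backbone elements include rrnB T1 and T2 terminators upstream of the cassette, which insulate the insert from read-through transcription, a T7 promoter beyond attL2 oriented back toward the insert, and small residual lacI and lacZα fragments. M13 forward and reverse primer sites flank the insert for sequence verification. The plasmid belongs to a consortium collection of SLC transporter clones made to support transporter research and drug discovery.
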