Features (pLannotate 1.2.2; 10 found; start..end, strand, type, name):
      1..100     +  protein_bind   attL1: mutant version of attL; recombination site for the Gateway® LR reaction LR Clonase™
    106..1335    +  CDS            SLC35E1: S35E1_HUMAN - Experimental evidence at protein level: Swiss-Prot protein existence level 1. Putative transporter. From Homo sapiens (Human).
   1340..1439    -  protein_bind   attL2: mutant version of attL; recombination site for the Gateway® LR reaction LR Clonase™
   1457..1475    -  promoter       T7 promoter: promoter for bacteriophage T7 RNA polymerase
   1609..2418    +  CDS            KanR: aminoglycoside phosphotransferase; aph(3')-Ia; confers resistance to kanamycin in bacteria or G418 (Geneticin®) in eukaryotes
   2565..3153    +  rep_origin     ori: high-copy-number ColE1/pMB1/pBR322/pUC origin of replication
   3336..3428    +  CDS            lacI (fragment): lac repressor; lacI; The lac repressor binds to the lac operator to inhibit transcription in E. coli. This inhibition can be relieved by adding lactose or isopropyl-β-D-thiogalactopyranoside (IPTG).
   3483..3510    -  terminator     rrnB T2 terminator: transcription terminator T2 from the E. coli rrnB gene
   3642..3685    +  terminator     rrnB T1 terminator: Escherichia coli rrnB; transcription terminator T1 from the E. coli rrnB gene
   3732..3768    -  CDS            lacZα (fragment): LacZα fragment of β-galactosidase; lacZ fragment
>Addgene plasmid #161264 | pDONR221-SLC35E1_STOP | addgene full sequence | sequence record 346612 | Addgene NGS Result
CAAATAATGATTTTATTTTGACTGATAGTGACCTGTTCGTTGCAACACATTGATGAGCAATGCTTTTTTA
TAATGCCAACTTTGTACAAAAAAGCAGGCTCCACCATGGCAGCAGCAGCAGTGGGAGCAGGACACGGCGC
CGGCGGCCCTGGCGCCGCCAGCTCCTCTGGCGGCGCCAGGGAGGGCGCCCGCGTGGCCGCCCTGTGCCTG
CTGTGGTACGCACTGAGCGCCGGAGGCAACGTGGTGAACAAAGTGATCCTGAGCGCCTTCCCATTTCCCG
TGACCGTGTCCCTGTGCCACATCCTGGCCCTGTGCGCCGGCCTGCCCCCTCTGCTGAGGGCATGGAGGGT
GCCACCAGCACCTCCAGTGTCTGGACCTGGACCAAGCCCACACCCTAGCTCCGGACCACTGCTGCCACCT
CGGTTCTACCCTAGATATGTGCTGCCACTGGCCTTCGGCAAGTACTTTGCCAGCGTGTCCGCCCACGTGT
CTATCTGGAAGGTGCCCGTGAGCTATGCCCACACCGTGAAGGCCACAATGCCTATCTGGGTGGTGCTGCT
GAGCCGGATCATCATGAAGGAGAAGCAGTCCACCAAGGTGTACCTGTCTCTGATCCCCATCATCAGCGGC
GTGCTGCTGGCAACCGTGACAGAGCTGTCCTTTGACATGTGGGGACTGGTGTCTGCCCTGGCAGCCACAC
TGTGCTTCTCCCTGCAGAACATCTTTTCTAAGAAGGTGCTGCGGGATTCCAGAATCCACCACCTGAGGCT
GCTGAATATCCTGGGCTGTCACGCCGTGTTCTTTATGATCCCAACCTGGGTGCTGGTGGACCTGTCCGCC
TTCCTGGTGTCTAGCGATCTGACCTACGTGTATCAGTGGCCCTGGACACTGCTGCTGCTGGCCGTGTCTG
GCTTCTGTAACTTTGCCCAGAATGTGATCGCCTTTAGCATCCTGAACCTGGTGTCCCCTCTGTCTTATAG
CGTGGCCAATGCCACCAAGCGGATCATGGTCATCACAGTGTCTCTGATCATGCTGAGAAACCCAGTGACC
AGCACAAATGTGCTGGGCATGATGACCGCCATCCTGGGCGTGTTCCTGTACAACAAGACAAAGTATGACG
CCAATCAGCAGGCCAGGAAGCACCTGCTGCCCGTGACCACAGCCGATCTGTCCTCTAAGGAGCGGCACAG
ATCCCCACTGGAGAAGCCCCACAACGGCCTGCTGTTCCCCCAGCACGGCGACTACCAGTATGGCCGCAAC
AATATCCTGACAGATCACTTTCAGTACAGCAGGCAGTCCTACCCTAACTCCTATTCTCTGAATCGCTATG
ACGTGTAAGACCCAGCTTTCTTGTACAAAGTTGGCATTATAAGAAAGCATTGCTTATCAATTTGTTGCAA
CGAACAGGTCACTATCAGTCAAAATAAAATCATTATTTGCCATCCAGCTGATATCCCCTATAGTGAGTCG
TATTACATGGTCATAGCTGTTTCCTGGCAGCTCTGGCCCGTGTCTCAAAATCTCTGATGTTACATTGCAC
AAGATAAAAATATATCATCATGAACAATAAAACTGTCTGCTTACATAAACAGTAATACAAGGGGTGTTAT
GAGCCATATTCAACGGGAAACGTCGAGGCCGCGATTAAATTCCAACATGGATGCTGATTTATATGGGTAT
AAATGGGCTCGCGATAATGTCGGGCAATCAGGTGCGACAATCTATCGCTTGTATGGGAAGCCCGATGCGC
CAGAGTTGTTTCTGAAACATGGCAAAGGTAGCGTTGCCAATGATGTTACAGATGAGATGGTCAGACTAAA
CTGGCTGACGGAATTTATGCCTCTTCCGACCATCAAGCATTTTATCCGTACTCCTGATGATGCATGGTTA
CTCACCACTGCGATCCCCGGAAAAACAGCATTCCAGGTATTAGAAGAATATCCTGATTCAGGTGAAAATA
TTGTTGATGCGCTGGCAGTGTTCCTGCGCCGGTTGCATTCGATTCCTGTTTGTAATTGTCCTTTTAACAG
CGATCGCGTATTTCGTCTCGCTCAGGCGCAATCACGAATGAATAACGGTTTGGTTGATGCGAGTGATTTT
GATGACGAGCGTAATGGCTGGCCTGTTGAACAAGTCTGGAAAGAAATGCATAAACTTTTGCCATTCTCAC
CGGATTCAGTCGTCACTCATGGTGATTTCTCACTTGATAACCTTATTTTTGACGAGGGGAAATTAATAGG
TTGTATTGATGTTGGACGAGTCGGAATCGCAGACCGATACCAGGATCTTGCCATCCTATGGAACTGCCTC
GGTGAGTTTTCTCCTTCATTACAGAAACGGCTTTTTCAAAAATATGGTATTGATAATCCTGATATGAATA
AATTGCAGTTTCATTTGATGCTCGATGAGTTTTTCTAATCAGAATTGGTTAATTGGTTGTAACACTGGCA
GAGCATTACGCTGACTTGACGGGACGGCGCAAGCTCATGACCAAAATCCCTTAACGTGAGTTACGCGTCG
TTCCACTGAGCGTCAGACCCCGTAGAAAAGATCAAAGGATCTTCTTGAGATCCTTTTTTTCTGCGCGTAA
TCTGCTGCTTGCAAACAAAAAAACCACCGCTACCAGCGGTGGTTTGTTTGCCGGATCAAGAGCTACCAAC
TCTTTTTCCGAAGGTAACTGGCTTCAGCAGAGCGCAGATACCAAATACTGTTCTTCTAGTGTAGCCGTAG
TTAGGCCACCACTTCAAGAACTCTGTAGCACCGCCTACATACCTCGCTCTGCTAATCCTGTTACCAGTGG
CTGCTGCCAGTGGCGATAAGTCGTGTCTTACCGGGTTGGACTCAAGACGATAGTTACCGGATAAGGCGCA
GCGGTCGGGCTGAACGGGGGGTTCGTGCACACAGCCCAGCTTGGAGCGAACGACCTACACCGAACTGAGA
TACCTACAGCGTGAGCTATGAGAAAGCGCCACGCTTCCCGAAGGGAGAAAGGCGGACAGGTATCCGGTAA
GCGGCAGGGTCGGAACAGGAGAGCGCACGAGGGAGCTTCCAGGGGGAAACGCCTGGTATCTTTATAGTCC
TGTCGGGTTTCGCCACCTCTGACTTGAGCGTCGATTTTTGTGATGCTCGTCAGGGGGGCGGAGCCTATGG
AAAAACGCCAGCAACGCGGCCTTTTTACGGTTCCTGGCCTTTTGCTGGCCTTTTGCTCACATGTTCTTTC
CTGCGTTATCCCCTGATTCTGTGGATAACCGTATTACCGCCTTTGAGTGAGCTGATACCGCTCGCCGCAG
CCGAACGACCGAGCGCAGCGAGTCAGTGAGCGAGGAAGCGGAAGAGCGCCCAATACGCAAACCGCCTCTC
CCCGCGCGTTGGCCGATTCATTAATGCAGCTGGCACGACAGGTTTCCCGACTGGAAAGCGGGCAGTGAGC
GCAACGCAATTAATACGCGTACCGCTAGCCAGGAAGAGTTTGTAGAAACGCAAAAAGGCCATCCGTCAGG
ATGGCCTTCTGCTTAGTTTGATGCCTGGCAGTTTATGGCGGGCGTCCTGCCCGCCACCCTCCGGGCCGTT
GCTTCACAACGTTCAAATCCGCTCCCGGCGGATTTGTCCTACTCAGGAGAGCGTTCACCGACAAACAACA
GATAAAACGAAAGGCCCAGTCTTCCGACTGAGCCTTTCGTTTTATTTGATGCCTGGCAGTTCCCTACTCT
CGCGTTAACGCTAGCATGGATGTTTTCCCAGTCACGACGTTGTAAAACGACGGCCAGTCTTAAGCTCGGG
CCC
