>Addgene plasmid #161264 | pDONR221-SLC35E1_STOP | depositor partial sequence | sequence record 312463 | Codon-optimized ORF of SLC35E1
ATGGCAGCAGCAGCAGTGGGAGCAGGACACGGCGCCGGCGGCCCTGGCGCCGCCAGCTCCTCTGGCGGCG
CCAGGGAGGGCGCCCGCGTGGCCGCCCTGTGCCTGCTGTGGTACGCACTGAGCGCCGGAGGCAACGTGGT
GAACAAAGTGATCCTGAGCGCCTTCCCATTTCCCGTGACCGTGTCCCTGTGCCACATCCTGGCCCTGTGC
GCCGGCCTGCCCCCTCTGCTGAGGGCATGGAGGGTGCCACCAGCACCTCCAGTGTCTGGACCTGGACCAA
GCCCACACCCTAGCTCCGGACCACTGCTGCCACCTCGGTTCTACCCTAGATATGTGCTGCCACTGGCCTT
CGGCAAGTACTTTGCCAGCGTGTCCGCCCACGTGTCTATCTGGAAGGTGCCCGTGAGCTATGCCCACACC
GTGAAGGCCACAATGCCTATCTGGGTGGTGCTGCTGAGCCGGATCATCATGAAGGAGAAGCAGTCCACCA
AGGTGTACCTGTCTCTGATCCCCATCATCAGCGGCGTGCTGCTGGCAACCGTGACAGAGCTGTCCTTTGA
CATGTGGGGACTGGTGTCTGCCCTGGCAGCCACACTGTGCTTCTCCCTGCAGAACATCTTTTCTAAGAAG
GTGCTGCGGGATTCCAGAATCCACCACCTGAGGCTGCTGAATATCCTGGGCTGTCACGCCGTGTTCTTTA
TGATCCCAACCTGGGTGCTGGTGGACCTGTCCGCCTTCCTGGTGTCTAGCGATCTGACCTACGTGTATCA
GTGGCCCTGGACACTGCTGCTGCTGGCCGTGTCTGGCTTCTGTAACTTTGCCCAGAATGTGATCGCCTTT
AGCATCCTGAACCTGGTGTCCCCTCTGTCTTATAGCGTGGCCAATGCCACCAAGCGGATCATGGTCATCA
CAGTGTCTCTGATCATGCTGAGAAACCCAGTGACCAGCACAAATGTGCTGGGCATGATGACCGCCATCCT
GGGCGTGTTCCTGTACAACAAGACAAAGTATGACGCCAATCAGCAGGCCAGGAAGCACCTGCTGCCCGTG
ACCACAGCCGATCTGTCCTCTAAGGAGCGGCACAGATCCCCACTGGAGAAGCCCCACAACGGCCTGCTGT
TCCCCCAGCACGGCGACTACCAGTATGGCCGCAACAATATCCTGACAGATCACTTTCAGTACAGCAGGCA
GTCCTACCCTAACTCCTATTCTCTGAATCGCTATGACGTGTAA
